>Addgene plasmid #39691 | KHBD00618 | depositor partial sequence | sequence record 50131 | KHBD00618 sequence 1248 bps
ATGTTACAGCATCCCGCCACAGATTTCTACGACTTGGCCGCGGCCAATGCGGCTGCCGTTCTCACCGCCC
GTCACACGCCTCCTTATAGTCCCACCGGTCTCAGCGGATCGGTGGCCCTGCACAACAACAACAACAATAA
CAGCAGCACCAGCAATAACAACAACAGCACTCTGGACATCATGGCGCACAACGGCGGCGGAGCAGGCGGT
GGCCTCCATCTGAACAGCAGCAGCAACGGCGGCGGCGGCGGCGGAGTGGTCAGTGGTGGAGGCTCCGGCG
GCAGGGAGAACCTGCCCAGCTTCGGCTTCACCCAGGAGCAGGTGGCCTGTGTTTGCGAGGTTCTCCAGCA
GGCGGGCAACATCGAAAGACTGGGCCGCTTCCTCTGGTCGCTGCCACAATGTGATAAGCTGCAGCTGAAC
GAGTCCGTGCTGAAGGCCAAGGCGGTCGTCGCATTCCACCGGGGACAATACAAGGAGCTGTACCGCCTGC
TCGAGCATCACCACTTCTCGGCCCAGAATCACGCCAAGCTCCAGGCCCTGTGGTTGAAAGCGCATTATGT
GGAAGCCGAAAAACTGCGCGGAAGACCCTTGGGTGCTGTTGGCAAATATCGTGTTCGCCGTAAATTTCCA
TTGCCCCGCACCATCTGGGATGGCGAGGAGACGAGCTACTGTTTTAAGGAAAAATCGCGCTCCGTACTGA
GGGACTGGTACTCGCACAATCCGTATCCATCGCCGCGGGAGAAACGCGATCTGGCCGAGGCCACAGGACT
GACCACCACGCAGGTTTCCAATTGGTTCAAGAACCGACGACAAAGAGATCGAGCTGCCGAACACAAAGAC
GGCTCCACGGACAAGCAGCACCTTGACTCCTCCAGCGACTCCGAGATGGAGGGCAGCATGTTGCCCAGCC
AGAGTGCGCAGCACCAGCAGCAGCAGCAACAGCAGCAGCATTCACCCGGCAACAGCAGCGGCAACAACAA
CGGCCTGCATCAGCAGCAGCTGCAGCATGTCGCCGCCGAGCAAGGCCTGCAGCACCATCCGCACCAGCCA
CATCCCGCCAGCAATATCGCCAATGTCGCCGCCACCAAGAGCAGTGGCGGCGGCGGCGGAGGAGGCGTGA
GTGCGGCGGCCGCTGCCCAGATGCAAATGCCTCCACTGACCGCCGCCGTGGCCTATTCGCACCTGCACAG
CGTGATGGGCGCCATGCCCATGACCGCCATGTACGACATGGGCGAGTACCAGCACTTA
