>Addgene plasmid #39691 | KHBD00618 | addgene partial sequence | sequence record 51993 | M13Rev
GCTTTCTTATAATGCCAACTTTGTACAAGAAAGTTGGCAATAAGTGCTGGTACTCGCCCATGTCGTACAT
GGCGGTCATGGGCATGGCGCCCATCACGCTGTGCAGGTGCGAATAGGCCACGGCGGCGGTCAGTGGAGGC
ATTTGCATCTGGGCAGCGGCCGCCGCACTCACGCCTCCTCCGCCGCCGCCGCCACTGCTCTTGGTGGCGG
CGACATTGGCGATATTGCTGGCGGGATGTGGCTGGTGCGGATGGTGCTGCAGGCCTTGCTCGGCGGCGAC
ATGCTGCAGCTGCTGCTGATGCAGGCCGTTGTTGTTGCCGCTGCTGTTGCCGGGTGAATGCTGCTGCTGT
TGCTGCTGCTGCTGGTGCTGCGCACTCTGGCTGGGCAACATGCTGCCCTCCATCTCGGAGTCGCTGGAGG
AGTCAAGGTGCTGCTTGTCCGTGGAGCCGTCTTTGTGTTCGGCAGCTCGATCTCTTTGTCGTCGGTTCTT
GAACCAATTGGAAACCTGCGTGGTGGTCAGTCCTGTGGCCTCGGCCAGATCGCGTTTCTCCCGCGGCGAT
GGATACGGATTGTGCGAGTACCAGTCCCTCAGTACGGAGCGCGATTTTTCCTTAA
