[The description below was written by a language model from this plasmid's Addgene catalogue record.]
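Description:
KHBD00618 is a Gateway entry clone built in the pDONR221 backbone (Invitrogen), carrying the open reading frame of the Drosophila melanogaster gene sine oculis (so, CG11121, FBgn0003460). The recorded insert is 1248 bp in a backbone of about 2.5 kb once the donor cassette has been replaced. The plasmid is maintained in E. coli as a high-copy replicon under kanamycin selection. It was produced by Gateway recombination cloning, which in a pDONR vector normally means that a BP reaction swaps the counter-selectable donor cassette for the insert and leaves it flanked by attL sites. No feature table is provided, so the exact positions of these sites and of the origin are not documented here. M13 forward and reverse primer sites on either side of the insert are listed for sequence verification.

No promoter drives the insert, which is expected for an entry clone: it is a shuttle intermediate rather than an expression construct. The ORF is meant to be moved by LR recombination into destination vectors that supply the promoter, tags and host-specific elements. The depositor notes that ORFs in this collection were cloned open-ended, without a stop codon, so the coding sequence can be read through into a C-terminal fusion partner supplied by the destination vector; a destination vector must therefore provide an in-frame stop. The clone belongs to a collection associated with automated screening of protein–DNA interactions at Drosophila regulatory elements, consistent with its use as a source of this ORF for such interaction assays.
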