Addgene plasmid #39691: KHBD00618
Depositing lab: Bart Deplancke. Depositing organization: Swiss Federal Institute of Technology (EPFL). Publication: Automated protein-DNA interaction screening of Drosophila regulatory elements. Korneel Hens, Jean-Daniel Feuz, Alina Isakova, Antonina Lagovitina, Andreas Massouras, Julien Bryois, Patrick Callaerts, Susan E. Celniker, Bart Deplancke. Nat Methods. 2011 Oct 30;8(12):1065-70. 10.1038/nmeth.1763 PubMed 22037703.
Backbone
  Vector backbone: pDONR221
  Backbone manufacturer: Invitrogen
  Backbone size w/o insert (bp): 2536
  Vector type: Gateway DONR vector
Growth in bacteria
  Bacterial resistance: Kanamycin, 50 μg/mL
  Growth temperature: 37°C
  Growth strain: DH5alpha
  Copy number: High Copy
Gene/Insert
  Gene/Insert name: CG11121 (alt names: FBgn0003460; so; sine oculis)
  Species: D. melanogaster (fly)
  Insert size (bp): 1248
  Entrez Gene: so (a.k.a. Dmel_CG11121, CG11121, Dmel\CG11121, Drl, SO, Sine oculis, So, ami, mda, med, old, somda)
  Promoter: none
  Cloning method: Gateway Cloning
  Sequencing primers: 5′ M13-F20; 3′ M13R
Terms and licenses: Academic/Nonprofit Terms; Industry Terms: Not Available to Industry
Depositor comments: Please note that the ORFs in this collection were cloned open-ended (without a stop codon).
How to cite: KHBD00618 was a gift from Bart Deplancke (Addgene plasmid # 39691 ; http://n2t.net/addgene:39691 ; RRID:Addgene_39691)
